>Addgene plasmid #227664 | pCIFR-4 | addgene full sequence | sequence record 458897 | Addgene NGS Result
TTTAATTAACTGTCTCTTATACACATCTTTGTGTCTCAGGCCGCCTAGGCCGCGGCCGCGCGAATTCGAG
CTCGGTACCCGGGGATCCGCCCATTGACAAGGCTCTCGCGGCCAGGTATAATTGCACGAGGGCCCAAGTT
CACTTAAAAAGGAGATCAACAATGAAAGCAATTTTCGTACTGAAACATCTTAATCATGCTAAGGAGGTTT
TCTAATGCGTAAAGGTGAAGAACTGTTCACCGGTGTTGTTCCGATCCTGGTTGAACTGGATGGTGATGTT
AACGGCCACAAATTCTCTGTTCGTGGTGAAGGTGAAGGTGATGCAACCAACGGTAAACTGACCCTGAAAT
TCATCTGCACTACCGGTAAACTGCCGGTTCCATGGCCGACTCTGGTGACTACCCTGACCTATGGTGTTCA
GTGTTTTTCTCGTTACCCGGATCACATGAAGCAGCATGATTTCTTCAAATCTGCAATGCCGGAAGGTTAT
GTACAGGAGCGCACCATTTCTTTCAAAGACGATGGCACCTACAAAACCCGTGCAGAGGTTAAATTTGAAG
GTGATACTCTGGTGAACCGTATTGAACTGAAAGGCATTGATTTCAAAGAGGACGGCAACATCCTGGGCCA
CAAACTGGAATATAACTTCAACTCCCATAACGTTTACATCACCGCAGACAAACAGAAGAACGGTATCAAA
GCTAACTTCAAAATTCGCCATAACGTTGAAGACGGTAGCGTACAGCTGGCGGACCACTACCAGCAGAACA
CTCCGATCGGTGATGGTCCGGTTCTGCTGCCGGATAACCACTACCTGTCCACCCAGTCTAAACTGTCCAA
AGACCCGAACGAAAAGCGCGACCACATGGTGCTGCTGGAGTTCGTTACTGCCGCAGGTATCACGCACGGC
ATGGATGAACTCTACAAATAATCTAGAGTCGACCTGCAGGCATGCAAGCTTGCGGCCGCCAAAGCCCGCC
GAAAGGCGGGCTTTTCTGTGTGGTTTGTCTGGTCAACCACCGCGGTCTCAGTGGTGTACGGTACAAACCC
AATTTAAATGAACCTTGACCGAACGCAGCGGTGGTAACGGCGCAGTGGCGGTTTTCATGGCTTGTTATGA
CTGTTTTTTTGGGGTACAGTCTATGCCTCGGGCATCCAAGCAGCAAGCGCGTTACGCCGTGGGTCGATGT
TTGATGTTATGGAGCAGCAACGATGTTACGCAGCAGGGCAGTCGCCCTAAAACAAAGTTAAACATCATGA
GGGAAGCGGTGATCGCCGAAGTATCGACTCAACTATCAGAGGTAGTTGGCGTCATCGAGCGCCATCTCGA
ACCGACGTTGCTGGCCGTACATTTGTACGGCTCCGCAGTGGATGGCGGCCTGAAGCCACACAGTGATATT
GATTTGCTGGTTACGGTGACCGTAAGGCTTGATGAAACAACGCGGCGAGCTTTGATCAACGACCTTTTGG
AAACTTCGGCTTCCCCTGGAGAGAGCGAGATTCTCCGCGCTGTAGAAGTCACCATTGTTGTGCACGACGA
CATCATTCCGTGGCGTTATCCAGCTAAGCGCGAACTGCAATTTGGAGAATGGCAGCGCAATGACATTCTT
GCAGGTATCTTCGAGCCAGCCACGATCGACATTGATCTGGCTATCTTGCTGACAAAAGCAAGAGAACATA
GCGTTGCCTTGGTAGGTCCAGCGGCGGAGGAACTCTTTGATCCGGTTCCTGAACAGGATCTATTTGAGGC
GCTAAATGAAACCTTAACGCTATGGAACTCGCCGCCCGACTGGGCTGGCGATGAGCGAAATGTAGTGCTT
ACGTTGTCCCGCATTTGGTACAGCGCAGTAACCGGCAAAATCGCGCCGAAGGATGTCGCTGCCGACTGGG
CAATGGAGCGCCTGCCGGCCCAGTATCAGCCCGTCATACTTGAAGCTAGACAGGCTTATCTTGGACAAGA
AGAAGATCGCTTGGCCTCGCGCGCAGATCAGTTGGAAGAATTTGTCCACTACGTGAAAGGCGAGATCACC
AAGGTAGTCGGCAAATAAGACAATTGTCTAATTAATTGCGGACCCTAGAGGTCCCCTTTTTTATTTTAAA
AATTTTTTCACAAAACGGTTTACAAGCATAAAATCTCTGAGGCCGGCTTGTCGACGACGGCGGTCTCCGT
CGTCAGGATCATCCGGGAGATGTGTATAAGAGACAGACTAGTCTTGGACTCCTGTTGATAGATCCAGTAA
TGACCTCAGAACTCCATCTGGATTTGTTCAGAACGCTCGGTTGCCGCCGGGCGTTTTTTATTGGTGAGAA
TCCAGGGGTCCCCTGGTTTAAACTACACAAGTAGCGTCCTGAACGGAACCTTTCCCGTTTTCCAGAATCT
GATGTTCCATGTGACCTCCTAACATGGTAACGTTCATGATTACCAGTGCACTGCATCGTGCGGCGGATTG
GGCGAAAAGCGTGTTTTCTAGTGCTGCGCTGGGTGATCCGCGTCGTACCGCGCGTCTGGTGAATGTTGCG
GCGCAACTGGCCAAATATAGCGGCAAAAGCATTACCATTAGCAGCGAAGGCAGCAAAGCCATGCAGGAAG
GCGCGTATCGTTTTATTCGTAATCCGAACGTGAGCGCGGAAGCGATTCGTAAAGCGGGTGCCATGCAGAC
CGTGAAACTGGCCCAGGAATTTCCGGAACTGCTGGCAATTGAAGATACCACCTCTCTGAGCTATCGTCAT
CAGGTGGCGGAAGAACTGGGCAAACTGGGTAGCATTCAGGATAAAAGCCGTGGTTGGTGGGTGCATAGCG
TGCTGCTGCTGGAAGCGACCACCTTTCGTACCGTGGGCCTGCTGCATCAAGAATGGTGGATGCGTCCGGA
TGATCCGGCGGATGCGGATGAAAAAGAAAGCGGCAAATGGCTGGCCGCTGCTGCAACTTCGCGTCTGAGA
ATGGGCAGCATGATGAGCAACGTGATTGCGGTGTGCGATCGTGAAGCGGATATTCATGCGTATCTGCAAG
ATAAACTGGCCCATAACGAACGTTTTGTGGTGCGTAGCAAACATCCGCGTAAAGATGTGGAAAGCGGCCT
GTATCTGTATGATCACCTGAAAAACCAGCCGGAACTGGGCGGCTATCAGATTAGCATTCCGCAGAAAGGC
GTGGTGGATAAACGTGGCAAACGTAAAAACCGTCCGGCGCGTAAAGCGAGCCTGAGCCTGCGTAGCGGCC
GTATTACCCTGAAACAGGGCAACATTACCCTGAACGCGGTGCTGGCCGAAGAAATTAATCCGCCGAAAGG
CGAAACCCCGCTGAAATGGCTGCTGCTGACCAGCGAGCCGGTGGAAAGTCTGGCCCAAGCGCTGCGTGTG
ATTGATATTTATACCCATCGTTGGCGCATTGAAGAATTTCACAAAGCGTGGAAAACGGGTGCGGGTGCGG
AACGTCAGCGTATGGAAGAACCGGATAACCTGGAACGTATGGTGAGCATTCTGAGCTTTGTGGCGGTGCG
TCTGCTGCAACTGCGTGAATCTTTTACTCCGCCGCAAGCACTGCGTGCGCAGGGCCTGCTGAAAGAAGCG
GAACACGTTGAAAGCCAGAGCGCGGAAACCGTGCTGACCCCGGATGAATGCCAACTGCTGGGCTATCTGG
ATAAAGGCAAACGCAAACGCAAAGAAAAAGCGGGCAGCCTGCAATGGGCGTATATGGCGATTGCGCGTCT
GGGCGGCTTTATGGATAGCAAACGTACCGGCATTGCGAGCTGGGGTGCGCTGTGGGAAGGTTGGGAAGCG
CTGCAAAGCAAACTGGATGGCTTTCTGGCCGCGAAAGACCTGATGGCGCAGGGCATTAAAATCTAATCGG
CGATCGCTAGTAGCCCGCCTAATGAGCGGGCTTTTTTTTAATTCCCCTATTTGTTTATTTTTCTAAATAC
ATTCAAATATGTATCCGCTCATGAGACAATAACCCTGATAAATGCTTCAATAATATTGAAAAAGGAAGAG
TATGAGCATTCAGCATTTTCGTGTGGCGCTGATTCCGTTTTTTGCGGCGTTTTGCCTGCCGGTGTTTGCG
CATCCGGAAACCCTGGTGAAAGTGAAAGATGCGGAAGATCAACTGGGTGCGCGCGTGGGCTATATTGAAC
TGGATCTGAACAGCGGCAAAATTCTGGAATCTTTTCGTCCGGAAGAACGTTTTCCGATGATGAGCACCTT
TAAAGTGCTGCTGTGCGGTGCGGTTCTGAGCCGTGTGGATGCGGGCCAGGAACAACTGGGCCGTCGTATT
CATTATAGCCAGAACGATCTGGTGGAATATAGCCCGGTGACCGAAAAACATCTGACCGATGGCATGACCG
TGCGTGAACTGTGCAGCGCGGCGATTACCATGAGCGATAACACCGCGGCGAACCTGCTGCTGACGACCAT
TGGCGGTCCGAAAGAACTGACCGCGTTTCTGCATAACATGGGCGATCATGTGACCCGTCTGGATCGTTGG
GAACCGGAACTGAACGAAGCGATTCCGAACGATGAACGTGATACCACCATGCCGGCAGCAATGGCGACCA
CCCTGCGTAAACTGCTGACGGGTGAGCTGCTGACCCTGGCAAGCCGCCAGCAACTGATTGATTGGATGGA
AGCGGATAAAGTGGCGGGTCCGCTGCTGCGTAGCGCGCTGCCGGCTGGCTGGTTTATTGCGGATAAAAGC
GGTGCGGGCGAACGTGGCAGCCGTGGCATTATTGCGGCGCTGGGCCCGGATGGTAAACCGAGCCGTATTG
TGGTGATTTATACCACCGGCAGCCAGGCGACGATGGATGAACGTAACCGTCAGATTGCGGAAATTGGCGC
GAGCCTGATTAAACATTGGTAAACCGATACAATTAAAGGCTCCTTTTGGAGCCTTTTTTTTTGGACACGC
GTTTGTCCTTTTCCGCTGCATAACCCTGCTTCGGGGTCATTATAGCGATTTTTTCGGTATATCCATCCTT
TTTCGCACGATATACAGGATTTTGCCAAAGGGTTCGTGTAGACTTTCCTTGGTGTATCCAACGGCGTCAG
CCGGGCAGGATAGGTGAAGTAGGCCCACCCGCGAGCGGGTGTTCCTTCTTCACTGTCCCTTATTCGCACC
TGGCGGTGCTCAACGGGAATCCTGCTCTGCGAGGCTGGCCGTAGGCCGGCCGATCTGAAGATCAGCAGTT
CAACCTGTTGATAGTACGTACTAAGCTCTCATGTTTCACGTACTAAGCTCTCATGTTTAACGTACTAAGC
TCTCATGTTTAACGAACTAAACCCTCATGGCTAACGTACTAAGCTCTCATGGCTAACGTACTAAGCTCTC
ATGTTTCACGTACTAAGCTCTCATGTTTGAACAATAAAATTAATATAAATCAGCAACTTAAATAGCCTCT
AAGGTTTTAAGTTTTATAAGAAAAAAAAGAATATATAAGGCTTTTAAAGCCTTTAAGGTTTAACGGTTGT
GGACAACAAGCCAGGGATGTAACGCACTGAGAAGCCCTTAGAGCCTCTCAAAGCAATTTTGAGTGACACA
GGAACACTTAACGGCTGACATGGGGCGCGCCCAGCTGTCTAGGGCGGCGGATTTGTCCTACTCAGGAGAG
CGTTCACCGACAAACAACAGATAAAACGAAAGGCCCAGTCTTTCGACTGAGCCTTTCGTTTTATTTGATG
CC
Features (pLannotate 1.2.2; 15 found; start..end, strand, type, name):
     10..28      +  misc_feature   Tn5 ME: hyperactive mosaic end for Tn5 transposase recognition (Reznikoff et al., 2004)
     62..88      +  misc_feature   MCS (fragment): pUC18/19 multiple cloning site
    215..928     +  CDS            Superfolder GFP: Superfolder GFP is a basic (constitutively fluorescent) green fluorescent protein published in 2005, derived from Aequorea victoria. It is reported to be a very rapidly-maturing weak dimer.
    932..961     +  misc_feature   MCS (fragment): pUC18/19 multiple cloning site
   1194..1250    +  CDS            GmR (fragment): gentamycin acetyltransferase; aacC1; confers resistance to gentamycin
   1257..2048    +  CDS            SmR: aminoglycoside adenylyltransferase (Murphy, 1985); aadA; confers resistance to spectinomycin and streptomycin
   2188..2206    -  misc_feature   Tn5 ME: hyperactive mosaic end for Tn5 transposase recognition (Reznikoff et al., 2004)
   2217..2311    +  terminator     lambda t0 terminator: transcription terminator from phage lambda
   2416..3843    +  CDS            Tn5 transposase: transposase from the bacterial Tn5 transposon (Reznikoff, 1993)
   3900..3991    +  promoter       AmpR promoter: bla
   3992..4849    +  CDS            bla: BLAT_ECOLX - Experimental evidence at protein level: Swiss-Prot protein existence level 1. TEM-type are the most prevalent beta-lactamases in enterobacteria; they hydrolyze the beta-lactam bond in susceptible beta-lactam antibiotics, thus conferring resistance to penicillins and cephalosporins. TEM-3 and TEM-4 are capable of hydrolyzing cefotaxime and ceftazidime. TEM-5 is capable of hydrolyzing ceftazidime. TEM-6 is capable of hydrolyzing ceftazidime and aztreonam. TEM-8/CAZ-2, TEM- 16/CAZ-7 and TEM-24/CAZ-6 are markedly active against ceftazidime. IRT- 4 shows resistance to beta-lactamase in
   4856..4895    +  terminator     fd terminator: central terminator from bacteriophage fd (Otsuka and Kunisawa, 1982)
   5043..5151    +  oriT           oriT: incP origin of transfer
   5162..5550    +  rep_origin     R6K γ ori: γ replication origin from E. coli plasmid R6K; requires the R6K initiator protein pi for replication
   5581..5667    -  terminator     rrnB T1 terminator: Escherichia coli rrnB; transcription terminator T1 from the E. coli rrnB gene
