[The description below was written by a language model from this plasmid's Addgene catalogue record and pLannotate feature annotations shown in this document.]
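Description:
pCIFR-4 is a mini-Tn5 suicide delivery plasmid built on the pBAMD1-4 backbone and belongs to the CIFR (Clone-Integrate-Flip-out-Repeat) toolset for iterative genome engineering of Gram-negative bacteria. It replicates from the R6K γ origin, which depends on the pi initiator protein, so it is maintained only in pir-expressing E. coli hosts such as Pir1 and cannot persist in ordinary recipient strains. An incP oriT allows it to be mobilised by conjugation. The catalogue lists streptomycin as the selection. The feature table also shows a bla beta-lactamase gene with its own promoter on the backbone, outside the transposon.

The transposable module is bounded by two hyperactive Tn5 mosaic ends. It carries monomeric superfolder GFP cloned into the multiple cloning site and, according to the record, driven by the p14G promoter coupled to the BCD2 bicistronic translation element. These regulatory parts are not annotated in the feature table. The module also contains the aadA streptomycin/spectinomycin resistance gene, preceded by a short annotated fragment of a gentamicin resistance gene. The Tn5 transposase gene lies outside the mosaic ends, downstream of a lambda t0 terminator. It is therefore lost along with the non-replicating backbone after transposition, and the random chromosomal insertions that result are stable.

The backbone was modified by placing attP and attB recombination sites on either side of the resistance marker, although these too are not annotated in the table. They allow the streptomycin cassette to be excised later using the companion plasmid pFNC, so the marker can be reused in further integration rounds. The msfGFP reporter can be replaced with any module of interest.
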