Addgene plasmid #227664: pCIFR-4
Purpose: Integration of msfGFP (or your Module Of Interest) in a random fashion via Tn5 insertion. The antibiotic cassette (Sm) used for selecting for the integration can be removed in a later stage with pFNC.
Depositing lab: Pablo Ivan Nikel. Depositing organization: Danmarks Tekniske Universitet. Publication: CIFR (Clone-Integrate-Flip-out-Repeat): A toolset for iterative genome and pathway engineering of Gram-negative bacteria. Federici F, Luppino F, Aguilar-Vilar C, Mazaraki ME, Petersen LB, Ahonen L, Nikel PI. Metab Eng. 2025 Jan 6;88:180-195. doi: 10.1016/j.ymben.2025.01.001. PubMed 39778677.
Backbone
  Vector backbone: pBAMD1-4
  Backbone size w/o insert (bp): 4730
  Total vector size (bp): 5672
  Modifications to backbone: Added msfGFP in the MCS, added attP/attB sites flanking the antibiotic resistance of the transposon module
  Vector type: Bacterial Expression
Growth in bacteria
  Bacterial resistance: Streptomycin, 50 μg/mL
  Growth temperature: 37°C
  Growth strain: Pir1
  Copy number: Unknown
Gene/Insert
  Gene/Insert name: msfGFP (alt name: monomeric superfolder GFP)
  Species: Synthetic
  Insert size (bp): 717
  Promoter: p14G-BCD2
  Cloning method: Other
  Sequencing primers: 5′ cttatacacatctttgtgtctcaggc
Terms and licenses: Academic/Nonprofit Terms; Industry Terms: Not Available to Industry
How to cite: pCIFR-4 was a gift from Pablo Ivan Nikel (Addgene plasmid # 227664 ; http://n2t.net/addgene:227664 ; RRID:Addgene_227664)
